Addgene plasmid #175894: pDL66
Purpose: pENTRY for Gateway LR reaction
Depositing lab: Nemo Peeters. Depositing organization: CNRS UMR 2594, INRA UMR 0441, Laboratoire des Interactions Plantes Micro-organismes (LIPM). Publication: An NLR integrated domain toolkit to identify plant pathogen effector targets. Landry D, Mila I, Sabbagh CRR, Zaffuto M, Pouzet C, Tremousaygue D, Dabos P, Deslandes L, Peeters N. Plant J. 2023 Sep;115(5):1443-1457. doi: 10.1111/tpj.16331. Epub 2023 Jul 24. PubMed 37248633.
Backbone
  Vector backbone: pDONOR207
  Vector type: pENTRY clone
Growth in bacteria
  Bacterial resistance: Gentamicin, 10 μg/mL
  Growth temperature: 37°C
  Growth strain: DH5alpha
  Copy number: High Copy
Gene/Insert
  Gene/Insert name: ID#20
  Species: Solanum lycopersicum M82
  Cloning method: Gateway Cloning
  Sequencing primers: 5′ n/a
Terms and licenses: Academic/Nonprofit Terms; Industry Terms: Not Available to Industry
Depositor comments: Please visit https://www.biorxiv.org/content/10.1101/2021.08.23.457316v2 for bioRxiv preprint.
How to cite: pDL66 was a gift from Nemo Peeters (Addgene plasmid # 175894 ; http://n2t.net/addgene:175894 ; RRID:Addgene_175894)
