[The description below was written by a language model from this plasmid's Addgene catalogue record and pLannotate feature annotations shown in this document.]
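Description:
pDL66 is a Gateway entry clone built on the pDONR207-type donor backbone (recorded as "pDONOR207") and sequenced as a 4,501 nt plasmid. It is propagated in E. coli from a high-copy ColE1/pUC-type origin and selected with gentamicin. Resistance comes from the aacC1 gentamicin acetyltransferase gene, which is driven by the class 1 integron Pc promoter. The feature table also shows two fragments of a kanamycin resistance gene flanking the gentamicin cassette. These look like remnants of an interrupted aph(3')-Ia gene, consistent with the record listing only gentamicin for selection. The rrnB T1 and T2 terminators lie upstream of the cloning region, where they insulate the insert from read-through transcription originating in the backbone.

The payload lies between attL1 and attL2, which span roughly 1.1 kb of unannotated sequence. The catalogue names this insert ID#20, from Solanum lycopersicum cultivar M82. The associated publication describes a toolkit of NLR integrated domains for identifying plant pathogen effector targets, so ID#20 is presumably one of those integrated domains. The record does not state which gene or domain type it corresponds to. As expected for an entry clone, no promoter, tag or reporter is annotated in association with the insert, so the plasmid is not an expression construct in its own right.

Its stated purpose is to act as the entry partner in a Gateway LR reaction. LR Clonase recombines the attL sites with the attR sites of a destination vector, transferring ID#20 directionally into whatever expression context that vector provides. The record does not specify which destination vectors are used.
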