Features (pLannotate 1.2.2; 10 found; start..end, strand, type, name):
     28..127     +  protein_bind   attL1: mutant version of attL; recombination site for the Gateway® LR reaction LR Clonase™
   1259..1358    -  protein_bind   attL2: mutant version of attL; recombination site for the Gateway® LR reaction LR Clonase™
   1481..2107    +  CDS            KanR (fragment): aminoglycoside phosphotransferase; aph(3')-Ia; confers resistance to kanamycin in bacteria or G418 (Geneticin®) in eukaryotes
   2141..2674    -  CDS            GmR: gentamycin acetyltransferase; aacC1; confers resistance to gentamycin
   2863..2891    -  promoter       Pc promoter: intI1 (promoter lies within the coding sequence); class 1 integron promoter
   2869..3216    -  CDS            YPR2_ECOLX (fragment): Protein predicted: Swiss-Prot protein existence level 4. From Escherichia coli.
   3221..3405    +  CDS            KanR (fragment): aminoglycoside phosphotransferase; aph(3')-Ia; confers resistance to kanamycin in bacteria or G418 (Geneticin®) in eukaryotes
   3548..4136    +  rep_origin     ori: high-copy-number ColE1/pMB1/pBR322/pUC origin of replication
   4271..4298    -  terminator     rrnB T2 terminator: transcription terminator T2 from the E. coli rrnB gene
   4430..4473    +  terminator     rrnB T1 terminator: Escherichia coli rrnB; transcription terminator T1 from the E. coli rrnB gene
>Addgene plasmid #175894 | pDL66 | addgene full sequence | sequence record 375422 | Addgene NGS Result
GTTAACGCTAGCATGGATCTCGGGCCCCAAATAATGATTTTATTTTGACTGATAGTGACCTGTTCGTTGC
AACAAATTGATGAGCAATGCTTTTTTATAATGCCAACTTTGTACAAAAAAGCAGGCTTCGAAGGAGATAG
AACCATGCTGGCATACATAGACAATGTTGTACAGAATTTCAAGGACCTGCTGATTGTTCGCCTTGTCAAG
CTGCCTGATGTACAGTCTCAAGTGGAATCAGTCGTAAAGGAGTTGAGAGCACTGAAGAAGTTTATCTTCT
TTCTGGGAGAAATATGCATTTCAACAGAACAAATTAAATGCTGGCAAACTTTCTGGCTTCATGTCAGACT
TGTGACTACCCGTGCAGCAATTTTGTTATACTTGCCTTGTTACGACAGATTTTCTCATATGATGCAGGAT
AACTTGATGTGCAGCCAGATAGTCTGCGATGACGAGCTCCTGAAATATATTTTAAAGTTATTATCATTCG
GCAGCACTCATGTCAAACTGTACCTCAATAAAGCCGCAGATGAATTCATGGATTTTCTTCTGCACGTACA
CATGCAGTTAGGAGCGGATTCATGGACTTCAGATCAAAATTATACTTTTACTGAACAGATCAACTGTTTG
AGAGCTCTGCTCAAAGAGTTACCATTGATTAACGACATTCAGGATGAGATGAGGATCCATTTCTTCAAGC
GACTAGTGACACTGGTCATTCATGCTGGACTTACTGTCTACTCGGGGGGTGATTGGGACCAAAAAATGCT
TCTTCTCTATGGCATGATTCGGTCCGTCAAAACAGAGATTTGCCACAAGATCCGAGAGTGGGTAACATCT
CATTTGCCTAAGAATGATAAATTGGGCTTTTCCAATTGCCTTCTTGCTAGCTTGAAAGAGTTCCTGTCTG
GTCATTCTGCTTCACTTGCTTCTGTGAAGGATCAAATCGAAGTAGTCCATGAGGAGCTTAAGTTTTTCGA
GCCTTTCATCATGCGTCTAGCAGAACAAGCCAATAACAAGCATAACGAACTCCAAAATCTTGTTGGAAGA
GTCATTGATAAGGCTTATGAGGTTGAGTACATACTTGATTCTTTTGCAATTAGTGATGTACCTCTTACTT
TTCTTAGGATGTGGCTCTTGGAAATCATAAGGGAGATTGAGCTCATTAAGACTGAGTTGACTAAACCCAA
GGAAAAAAATATGACAAGTGCCTCCCATGCTACCGACGGAGAACTGGTTGGTTTTACAGATGTCTGTGAC
CCAGCTTTCTTGTACAAAGTTGGCATTATAAGAAAGCATTGCTTATCAATTTGTTGCAACGAACAGGTCA
CTATCAGTCAAAATAAAATCATTATTTGCCATCCAGCTGCAGCTCTGGCCCGTGTCTCAAAATCTCTGAT
GTTACATTGCACAAGATAAAAATATATCATCATGAACAATAAAACTGTCTGCTTACATAAACAGTAATAC
AAGGGGTGTTATGAGCCATATTCAACGGGAAACGTCGAGGCCGCGATTAAATTCCAACATGGATGCTGAT
TTATATGGGTATAAATGGGCTCGCGATAATGTCGGGCAATCAGGTGCGACAATCTATCGCTTGTATGGGA
AGCCCGATGCGCCAGAGTTGTTTCTGAAACATGGCAAAGGTAGCGTTGCCAATGATGTTACAGATGAGAT
GGTCAGACTAAACTGGCTGACGGAATTTATGCCTCTTCCGACCATCAAGCATTTTATCCGTACTCCTGAT
GATGCATGGTTACTCACCACTGCGATCCCCGGAAAAACAGCATTCCAGGTATTAGAAGAATATCCTGATT
CAGGTGAAAATATTGTTGATGCGCTGGCAGTGTTCCTGCGCCGGTTGCATTCGATTCCTGTTTGTAATTG
TCCTTTTAACAGCGATCGCGTATTTCGTCTCGCTCAGGCGCAATCACGAATGAATAACGGTTTGGTTGAT
GCGAGTGATTTTGATGACGAGCGTAATGGCTGGCCTGTTGAACAAGTCTGGAAAGAAATGCATAAACTTT
TGCCATTCTCACCGGATTCAGTCGTCACTCATGGTGATTTCTCACTTGATAACCTTATTTTTGACGAGGG
GAAATTAGGCCGGGAAGCCGATCTCGGCTTGAACGAATTGTTAGGTGGCGGTACTTGGGTCGATATCAAA
GTGCATCACTTCTTCCCGTATGCCCAACTTTGTATAGAGAGCCACTGCGGGATCGTCACCGTAATCTGCT
TGCACGTAGATCACATAAGCACCAAGCGCGTTGGCCTCATGCTTGAGGAGATTGATGAGCGCGGTGGCAA
TGCCCTGCCTCCGGTGCTCGCCGGAGACTGCGAGATCATAGATATAGATCTCACTACGCGGCTGCTCAAA
CTTGGGCAGAACGTAAGCCGCGAGAGCGCCAACAACCGCTTCTTGGTCGAAGGCAGCAAGCGCGATGAAT
GTCTTACTACGGAGCAAGTTCCCGAGGTAATCGGAGTCCGGCTGATGTTGGGAGTAGGTGGCTACGTCTC
CGAACTCACGACCGAAAAGATCAAGAGCAGCCCGCATGGATTTGACTTGGTCAGGGCCGAGCCTACATGT
GCGAATGATGCCCATACTTGAGCCACCTAACTTTGTTTTAGGGCGACTGCCCTGCTGCGTAACATCGTTG
CTGCTGCGTAACATCGTTGCTGCTCCATAACATCAAACATCGACCCACGGCGTAACGCGCTTGCTGCTTG
GATGCCCGAGGCATAGACTGTACAAAAAAACAGTCATAACAAGCCATGAAAACCGCCACTGCGCCGTTAC
CACCGCTGCGTTCGGTCAAGGTTCTGGACCAGTTGCGTGAGCGCATACGCTACTTGCATTACAGTTTACG
AACCGAACAGGCTTATGTCAACTGGGTTCGTGCCTTCATCCGTTTCCACGGTGTGCGTCACCCGGCAACC
TTGGGCAGCAGCGAAGTCGAGGCATTTCTGTCCTGGCTGGCGAACGAGCGCAAGGTTTCGGTCTCCACGC
ATCGTCAGGCATTGGCGGCCTTGCTGTTCTTCTACGGCAAGGTGCTGTGCACGGATCTGCCCTGGCTTCA
GGAGATCGGAAGACCTCGGCCGTCGCGGCGCTTGCCGGTGGTGCTGACCCCGGATGAAGTGGTTCGCATC
CTCGGTTTTCTGGAAGGCGAGCATCGTTTGTTCGCCCAGGACTCTAGCTATAGTTCTAGTGGTTGGCTAC
TAATAGGTTGTATTGATGTTGGACGAGTCGGAATCGCAGACCGATACCAGGATCTTGCCATCCTATGGAA
CTGCCTCGGTGAGTTTTCTCCTTCATTACAGAAACGGCTTTTTCAAAAATATGGTATTGATAATCCTGAT
ATGAATAAATTGCAGTTTCATTTGATGCTCGATGAGTTTTTCTAATCAGAATTGGTTAATTGGTTGTAAC
ACTGGCAGAGCATTACGCTGACTTGACGGGACGGCGCAAGCTCATGACCAAAATCCCTTAACGTGAGTTT
TCGTTCCACTGAGCGTCAGACCCCGTAGAAAAGATCAAAGGATCTTCTTGAGATCCTTTTTTTCTGCGCG
TAATCTGCTGCTTGCAAACAAAAAAACCACCGCTACCAGCGGTGGTTTGTTTGCCGGATCAAGAGCTACC
AACTCTTTTTCCGAAGGTAACTGGCTTCAGCAGAGCGCAGATACCAAATACTGTTCTTCTAGTGTAGCCG
TAGTTAGGCCACCACTTCAAGAACTCTGTAGCACCGCCTACATACCTCGCTCTGCTAATCCTGTTACCAG
TGGCTGCTGCCAGTGGCGATAAGTCGTGTCTTACCGGGTTGGACTCAAGACGATAGTTACCGGATAAGGC
GCAGCGGTCGGGCTGAACGGGGGGTTCGTGCACACAGCCCAGCTTGGAGCGAACGACCTACACCGAACTG
AGATACCTACAGCGTGAGCTATGAGAAAGCGCCACGCTTCCCGAAGGGAGAAAGGCGGACAGGTATCCGG
TAAGCGGCAGGGTCGGAACAGGAGAGCGCACGAGGGAGCTTCCAGGGGGAAACGCCTGGTATCTTTATAG
TCCTGTCGGGTTTCGCCACCTCTGACTTGAGCGTCGATTTTTGTGATGCTCGTCAGGGGGGCGGAGCCTA
TGGAAAAACGCCAGCAACGCGGCCTTTTTACGGTTCCTGGCCTTTTGCTGGCCTTTTGCTCACATGTTCT
TTCCTGCGTTATCCCCTGATTCTGTGGATAACCGTATTACCGCTAGCCAGGAAGAGTTTGTAGAAACGCA
AAAAGGCCATCCGTCAGGATGGCCTTCTGCTTAGTTTGATGCCTGGCAGTTTATGGCGGGCGTCCTGCCC
GCCACCCTCCGGGCCGTTGCTTCACAACGTTCAAATCCGCTCCCGGCGGATTTGTCCTACTCAGGAGAGC
GTTCACCGACAAACAACAGATAAAACGAAAGGCCCAGTCTTCCGACTGAGCCTTTCGTTTTATTTGATGC
CTGGCAGTTCCCTACTCTCGC
